Addgene plasmid #16837: XE71 NES Beta-catenin GFP in CS2+
Depositing lab: Randall Moon. Depositing organization: University of Washington. Publication: Analysis of the signaling activities of localization mutants of beta-catenin during axis specification in Xenopus. Miller JR, Moon RT. J Cell Biol. 1997 Oct 6. 139(1):229-43. 10.1083/jcb.139.1.229 PubMed 9314542.
Backbone
  Vector backbone: pCS2+
  Backbone size w/o insert (bp): 4095
  Vector type: Xenopus Expression
Growth in bacteria
  Bacterial resistance: Ampicillin, 100 μg/mL
  Growth temperature: 37°C
  Growth strain: DH5alpha
  Copy number: High Copy
Gene/Insert
  Gene/Insert name: NES beta-catenin GFP (alt name: Beta catenin)
  Species: X. laevis (frog)
  Entrez Gene: ctnnb1.L (a.k.a. XELAEV_18031149mg, B-catenin, beta-catenin, ctnnb, ctnnb1, ctnnb1-a, ctnnb1-b)
  Tag / fusion protein: GFP (C terminal on insert)
  Cloning method: Restriction Enzyme
  Sequencing primers: 5′ SP6; 3′ T7
Terms and licenses: Academic/Nonprofit Terms; Industry Terms: Not Available to Industry
Depositor comments: NES of rabbit pkI at NH2 terminus of Beta-catenin GFP. Linearize with Not 1 and transcribe with SP6. Plasmid History: Constructed by Jeffery Miller. Species of Sequence Origin: Xenopus laevis. Reference: Miller and Moon, 1997, J. Cell Biology 139:229-244.
How to cite: XE71 NES Beta-catenin GFP in CS2+ was a gift from Randall Moon (Addgene plasmid # 16837 ; http://n2t.net/addgene:16837 ; RRID:Addgene_16837)
