[The description below was written by a language model from this plasmid's Addgene catalogue record.]
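Description:
XE71 NES Beta-catenin GFP in CS2+ is a Xenopus expression plasmid built on the pCS2+ backbone (about 4.1 kb without insert). It is maintained in E. coli as a high-copy plasmid under ampicillin selection. pCS2+ is a general-purpose vector widely used in frog and zebrafish embryology. It is designed both for direct expression in vertebrate cells and for in vitro synthesis of mRNA from a phage promoter upstream of the insert. No feature table accompanies this record, so individual backbone elements are not documented here. The SP6 and T7 sequencing primers do indicate that these promoter sites flank the cloning region.

The insert encodes Xenopus laevis beta-catenin (ctnnb1.L) carrying two modifications: a nuclear export signal taken from rabbit PKI, fused at the amino terminus, and GFP fused at the carboxy terminus. The NES is intended to drive the fusion protein out of the nucleus, while GFP allows its subcellular distribution to be seen directly. The insert was placed in the vector by restriction enzyme cloning. According to the depositor's comments, the plasmid is linearized with NotI and transcribed with SP6 polymerase, which yields synthetic mRNA of the kind typically microinjected into Xenopus embryos.

The construct belongs to a set of beta-catenin localization mutants made to study signaling during axis specification in Xenopus. Forcing beta-catenin away from the nucleus lets investigators test how subcellular location affects its signaling and axis-inducing activity, compared with beta-catenin variants targeted elsewhere in the cell.
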