>Addgene plasmid #16837 | XE71 NES Beta-catenin GFP in CS2+ | addgene partial sequence | sequence record 23415 | 16837 with SP6
TTTGCGGATCCCATGCTGGCCCTGAAGCTGGCTGGTCTAGATATTGGATCCAAAATGGCAACTCAAGCAG
ATCTAATGGAGCTGGACATGGCCATGGAGCCAGACCGAAAAGCAGCAGTCAGTCACTGGCAGCAACAGTC
TTACCTGGATTCTGGTATTCATTCTGGAGCAACCACCACAGCACCATCTTTGAGTGGCAAAGGAAACCCA
GAGGATGAAGATGTGGATACCAACCAAGTTTTGTATGAGTGGGAGCAGGGCTTCTCTCAGTCCTTCACTC
AAGATCAAGTGGCTGATATTGATGGCCAGTACGCCATGACAAGAGCCCAGCGAGTTCGTGCTGCAATGTT
TCCAGAAACCCTTGATGAAGGCATGCAGATTCCATCCACACAATTTGACTCTGCACACCCAACAAATGTG
CAACGTTTAGCAGAGCCTTCCCAGATGCTCAAACACGCTGTGGTCAACTTGATCAATTACCAGGATGATG
CTGAATTGGCCACTCGAGCAATCCCCGAGCTGACGAAACTGCTTAATGACGAGGACCAGGTTGTAGTTAA
CAAGGCTGCTGTAATGGTTCACCAGCTGTCAAAGAAGGAAGCCTCACGCCATGCTATAATGCGCTCACCA
CAGATGGTGTCTGCTATAGTTCGTACAATGCAGAACACAAATGATGTAGAGACTGCACGATGCACTGCGG
GAACACTTCACAACCTTTCTCCCCNTCGTGAAGGCTTGTTGGCCATATTTAAANGGGNTTNGCCCCCNAA
AA
